>Addgene plasmid #76035 | ANKK1 gRNA (BRDN0001149290) | addgene full sequence | sequence record 188980 | Addgene Assembled Sequence
CCCGGGTGCAAAGATGGATAAAGTTTTAAACAGAGAGGAATCTTTGCAGCTAATGGACCTTCTAGGTCTT
GAAAGGAGTGGGAATTGGCTCCGGTGCCCGTCAGTGGGCAGAGCGCACATCGCCCACAGTCCCCGAGAAG
TTGGGGGGAGGGGTCGGCAATTGATCCGGTGCCTAGAGAAGGTGGCGCGGGGTAAACTGGGAAAGTGATG
TCGTGTACTGGCTCCGCCTTTTTCCCGAGGGTGGGGGAGAACCGTATATAAGTGCAGTAGTCGCCGTGAA
CGTTCTTTTTCGCAACGGGTTTGCCGCCAGAACACAGGTAAGTGCCGTGTGTGGTTCCCGCGGGCCTGGC
CTCTTTACGGGTTATGGCCCTTGCGTGCCTTGAATTACTTCCACCTGGCTGCAGTACGTGATTCTTGATC
CCGAGCTTCGGGTTGGAAGTGGGTGGGAGAGTTCGAGGCCTTGCGCTTAAGGAGCCCCTTCGCCTCGTGC
TTGAGTTGAGGCCTGGCCTGGGCGCTGGGGCCGCCGCGTGCGAATCTGGTGGCACCTTCGCGCCTGTCTC
GCTGCTTTCGATAAGTCTCTAGCCATTTAAAATTTTTGATGACCTGCTGCGACGCTTTTTTTCTGGCAAG
ATAGTCTTGTAAATGCGGGCCAAGATCTGCACACTGGTATTTCGGTTTTTGGGGCCGCGGGCGGCGACGG
GGCCCGTGCGTCCCAGCGCACATGTTCGGCGAGGCGGGGCCTGCGAGCGCGGCCACCGAGAATCGGACGG
GGGTAGTCTCAAGCTGGCCGGCCTGCTCTGGTGCCTGGCCTCGCGCCGCCGTGTATCGCCCCGCCCTGGG
CGGCAAGGCTGGCCCGGTCGGCACCAGTTGCGTGAGCGGAAAGATGGCCGCTTCCCGGCCCTGCTGCAGG
GAGCTCAAAATGGAGGACGCGGCGCTCGGGAGAGCGGGCGGGTGAGTCACCCACACAAAGGAAAAGGGCC
TTTCCGTCCTCAGCCGTCGCTTCATGTGACTCCACGGAGTACCGGGCGCCGTCCAGGCACCTCGATTAGT
TCTCGAGCTTTTGGAGTACGTCGTCTTTAGGTTGGGGGGAGGGGTTTTATGCGATGGAGTTTCCCCACAC
TGAGTGGGTGGAGACTGAAGTTAGGCCAGCTTGGCACTTGATGTAATTCTCCTTGGAATTTGCCCTTTTT
GAGTTTGGATCTTGGTTCATTCTCAAGCCTCAGACAGTGGTTCAAAGTTTTTTTCTTCCATTTCAGGTGT
CGTGACGTACGGCCACCATGACCGAGTACAAGCCCACGGTGCGCCTCGCCACCCGCGACGACGTCCCCAG
GGCCGTACGCACCCTCGCCGCCGCGTTCGCCGACTACCCCGCCACGCGCCACACCGTCGATCCGGACCGC
CACATCGAGCGGGTCACCGAGCTGCAAGAACTCTTCCTCACGCGCGTCGGGCTCGACATCGGCAAGGTGT
GGGTCGCGGACGACGGCGCCGCCGTGGCGGTCTGGACCACGCCGGAGAGCGTCGAAGCGGGGGCGGTGTT
CGCCGAGATCGGCCCGCGCATGGCCGAGTTGAGCGGTTCCCGGCTGGCCGCGCAGCAACAGATGGAAGGC
CTCCTGGCGCCGCACCGGCCCAAGGAGCCCGCGTGGTTCCTGGCCACCGTCGGAGTCTCGCCCGACCACC
AGGGCAAGGGTCTGGGCAGCGCCGTCGTGCTCCCCGGAGTGGAGGCGGCCGAGCGCGCCGGGGTGCCCGC
CTTCCTGGAGACCTCCGCGCCCCGCAACCTCCCCTTCTACGAGCGGCTCGGCTTCACCGTCACCGCCGAC
GTCGAGGTGCCCGAAGGACCGCGCACCTGGTGCATGACCCGCAAGCCCGGTGCCTGAACGCGTTAAGTCG
ACAATCAACCTCTGGATTACAAAATTTGTGAAAGATTGACTGGTATTCTTAACTATGTTGCTCCTTTTAC
GCTATGTGGATACGCTGCTTTAATGCCTTTGTATCATGCTATTGCTTCCCGTATGGCTTTCATTTTCTCC
TCCTTGTATAAATCCTGGTTGCTGTCTCTTTATGAGGAGTTGTGGCCCGTTGTCAGGCAACGTGGCGTGG
TGTGCACTGTGTTTGCTGACGCAACCCCCACTGGTTGGGGCATTGCCACCACCTGTCAGCTCCTTTCCGG
GACTTTCGCTTTCCCCCTCCCTATTGCCACGGCGGAACTCATCGCCGCCTGCCTTGCCCGCTGCTGGACA
GGGGCTCGGCTGTTGGGCACTGACAATTCCGTGGTGTTGTCGGGGAAATCATCGTCCTTTCCTTGGCTGC
TCGCCTGTGTTGCCACCTGGATTCTGCGCGGGACGTCCTTCTGCTACGTCCCTTCGGCCCTCAATCCAGC
GGACCTTCCTTCCCGCGGCCTGCTGCCGGCTCTGCGGCCTCTTCCGCGTCTTCGCCTTCGCCCTCAGACG
AGTCGGATCTCCCTTTGGGCCGCCTCCCCGCGTCGACTTTAAGACCAATGACTTACAAGGCAGCTGTAGA
TCTTAGCCACTTTTTAAAAGAAAAGGGGGGACTGGAAGGGCTAATTCACTCCCAACGAAGACAAGATCTG
CTTTTTGCTTGTACTGGGTCTCTCTGGTTAGACCAGATCTGAGCCTGGGAGCTCTCTGGCTAACTAGGGA
ACCCACTGCTTAAGCCTCAATAAAGCTTGCCTTGAGTGCTTCAAGTAGTGTGTGCCCGTCTGTTGTGTGA
CTCTGGTAACTAGAGATCCCTCAGACCCTTTTAGTCAGTGTGGAAAATCTCTAGCAGTACGTATAGTAGT
TCATGTCATCTTATTATTCAGTATTTATAACTTGCAAAGAAATGAATATCAGAGAGTGAGAGGAACTTGT
TTATTGCAGCTTATAATGGTTACAAATAAAGCAATAGCATCACAAATTTCACAAATAAAGCATTTTTTTC
ACTGCATTCTAGTTGTGGTTTGTCCAAACTCATCAATGTATCTTATCATGTCTGGCTCTAGCTATCCCGC
CCCTAACTCCGCCCATCCCGCCCCTAACTCCGCCCAGTTCCGCCCATTCTCCGCCCCATGGCTGACTAAT
TTTTTTTATTTATGCAGAGGCCGAGGCCGCCTCGGCCTCTGAGCTATTCCAGAAGTAGTGAGGAGGCTTT
TTTGGAGGCCTAGGGACGTACCCAATTCGCCCTATAGTGAGTCGTATTACGCGCGCTCACTGGCCGTCGT
TTTACAACGTCGTGACTGGGAAAACCCTGGCGTTACCCAACTTAATCGCCTTGCAGCACATCCCCCTTTC
GCCAGCTGGCGTAATAGCGAAGAGGCCCGCACCGATCGCCCTTCCCAACAGTTGCGCAGCCTGAATGGCG
AATGGG
[124 nt withheld, positions 3367-3490]
C
[91 nt withheld, positions 3492-3582]
A
[49 nt withheld, positions 3584-3632]
CCTTTGACGTTGGAGTCCACGTTCTTT
[37 nt withheld, positions 3660-3696]
ACCCTATCTCGGTCTATTCTTTTGATTTATAAGGGATTTTGCCGATTTCGGCCTATTGGTTAAAAAATGA
GCTGATTTAACAAAAATTTAACGCGAATTTTAACAAAATATTAACGCTTACAATTTAGGTGGCACTTTTC
GGGGAAATGTGCGCGGAACCCCTATTTGTTTATTTTTCTAAATACATTCAAATATGTATCCGCTCATGAG
ACAATAACCCTGATAAATGCTTCAATAATATTGAAAAAGGAAGAGTATGAGTATTCAACATTTCCGTGTC
GCCCTTATTCCCTTTTTTGCGGCATTTTGCCTTCCTGTTTTTGCTCACCCAGAAACGCTGGTGAAAGTAA
AAGATGCTGAAGATCAGTTGGGTGCACGAGTGGGTTACATCGAACTGGATCTCAACAGCGGTAAGATCCT
TGAGAGTTTTCGCCCCGAAGAACGTTTTCCAATGATGAGCACTTTTAAAGTTCTGCTATGTGGCGCGGTA
TTATCCCGTATTGACGCCGGGCAAGAGCAACTCGGTCGCCGCATACACTATTCTCAGAATGACTTGGTTG
AGTACTCACCAGTCACAGAAAAGCATCTTACGGATGGCATGACAGTAAGAGAATTATGCAGTGCTGCCAT
AACCATGAGTGATAACACTGCGGCCAACTTACTTCTGACAACGATCGGAGGACCGAAGGAGCTAACCGCT
TTTTTGCACAACATGGGGGATCATGTAACTCGCCTTGATCGTTGGGAACCGGAGCTGAATGAAGCCATAC
CAAACGACGAGCGTGACACCACGATGCCTGTAGCAATGGCAACAACGTTGCGCAAACTATTAACTGGCGA
ACTACTTACTCTAGCTTCCCGGCAACAATTAATAGACTGGATGGAGGCGGATAAAGTTGCAGGACCACTT
CTGCGCTCGGCCCTTCCGGCTGGCTGGTTTATTGCTGATAAATCTGGAGCCGGTGAGCGTGGGTCTCGCG
GTATCATTGCAGCACTGGGGCCAGATGGTAAGCCCTCCCGTATCGTAGTTATCTACACGACGGGGAGTCA
GGCAACTATGGATGAACGAAATAGACAGATCGCTGAGATAGGTGCCTCACTGATTAAGCATTGGTAACTG
TCAGACCAAGTTTACTCATATATACTTTAGATTGATTTAAAACTTCATTTTTAATTTAAAAGGATCTAGG
TGAAGATCCTTTTTGATAATCTCATGACCAAAATCCCTTAACGTGAGTTTTCGTTCCACTGAGCGTCAGA
CCCCGTAGAAAAGATCAAAGGATCTTCTTGAGATCCTTTTTTTCTGCGCGTAATCTGCTGCTTGCAAACA
AAAAAACCACCGCTACCAGCGGTGGTTTGTTTGCCGGATCAAGAGCTACCAACTCTTTTTCCGAAGGTAA
CTGGCTTCAGCAGAGCGCAGATACCAAATACTGTTCTTCTAGTGTAGCCGTAGTTAGGCCACCACTTCAA
GAACTCTGTAGCACCGCCTACATACCTCGCTCTGCTAATCCTGTTACCAGTGGCTGCTGCCAGTGGCGAT
AAGTCGTGTCTTACCGGGTTGGACTCAAGACGATAGTTACCGGATAAGGCGCAGCGGTCGGGCTGAACGG
GGGGTTCGTGCACACAGCCCAGCTTGGAGCGAACGACCTACACCGAACTGAGATACCTACAGCGTGAGCT
ATGAGAAAGCGCCACGCTTCCCGAAGGGAGAAAGGCGGACAGGTATCCGGTAAGCGGCAGGGTCGGAACA
GGAGAGCGCACGAGGGAGCTTCCAGGGGGAAACGCCTGGTATCTTTATAGTCCTGTCGGGTTTCGCCACC
TCTGACTTGAGCGTCGATTTTTGTGATGCTCGTCAGGGGGGCGGAGCCTATGGAAAAACGCCAGCAACGC
GGCCTTTTTACGGTTCCTGGCCTTTTGCTGGCCTTTTGCTCACATGTTCTTTCCTGCGTTATCCCCTGAT
TCTGTGGATAACCGTATTACCGCCTTTGAGTGAGCTGATACCGCTCGCCGCAGCCGAACGACCGAGCGCA
GCGAGTCAGTGAGCGAGGAAGCGGAAGAGCGCCCAATACGCAAACCGCCTCTCCCCGCGCGTTGGCCGAT
TCATTAATGCAGCTGGCACGACAGGTTTCCCGACTGGAAAGCGGGCAGTGAGCGCAACGCAATTAATGTG
AGTTAGCTCACTCATTAGGCACCCCAGGCTTTACACTTTATGCTTCCGGCTCGTATGTTGTGTGGAATTG
TGAGCGGATAACAATTTCACACAGGAAACAGCTATGACCATGATTACGCCAAGCGCGCAATTAACCCTCA
CTAAAGGGAACAAAAGCTGGAGCTGCAAGCTTAATGTAGTCTTATGCAATACTCTTGTAGTCTTGCAACA
TGGTAACGATGAGTTAGCAACATGCCTTACAAGGAGAGAAAAAGCACCGTGCATGCCGATTGGTGGAAGT
AAGGTGGTACGATCGTGCCTTATTAGGAAGGCAACAGACGGGTCTGACATGGATTGGACGAACCACTGAA
TTGCCGCATTGCAGAGATATTGTATTTAAGTGCCTAGCTCGATACATAAACGGGTCTCTCTGGTTAGACC
AGATCTGAGCCTGGGAGCTCTCTGGCTAACTAGGGAACCCACTGCTTAAGCCTCAATAAAGCTTGCCTTG
AGTGCTTCAAGTAGTGTGTGCCCGTCTGTTGTGTGACTCTGGTAACTAGAGATCCCTCAGACCCTTTTAG
TCAGTGTGGAAAATCTCTAGCAGTGGCGCCCGAACAGGGACTTGAAAGCGAAAGGGAAACCAGAGGAGCT
CTCTCGACGCAGGACTCGGCTTGCTGAAGCGCGCACGGCAAGAGGCGAGGGGCGGCGACTGGTGAGTACG
CCAAAAATTTTGACTAGCGGAGGCTAGAAGGAGAGAGATGGGTGCGAGAGCGTCAGTATTAAGCGGGGGA
GAATTAGATCGCGATGGGAAAAAATTCGGTTAAGGCCAGGGGGAAAGAAAAAATATAAATTAAAACATAT
AGTATGGGCAAGCAGGGAGCTAGAACGATTCGCAGTTAATCCTGGCCTGTTAGAAACATCAGAAGGCTGT
AGACAAATACTGGGACAGCTACAACCATCCCTTCAGACAGGATCAGAAGAACTTAGATCATTATATAATA
CAGTAGCAACCCTCTATTGTGTGCATCAAAGGATAGAGATAAAAGACACCAAGGAAGCTTTAGACAAGAT
AGAGGAAGAGCAAAACAAAAGTAAGACCACCGCACAGCAAGCGGCCGCTGATCTTCAGACCTGGAGGAGG
AGATATGAGGGACAATTGGAGAAGTGAATTATATAAATATAAAGTAGTAAAAATTGAACCATTAGGAGTA
GCACCCACCAAGGCAAAGAGAAGAGTGGTGCAGAGAGAAAAAAGAGCAGTGGGAATAGGAGCTTTGTTCC
TTGGGTTCTTGGGAGCAGCAGGAAGCACTATGGGCGCAGCGTCAATGACGCTGACGGTACAGGCCAGACA
ATTATTGTCTGGTATAGTGCAGCAGCAGAACAATTTGCTGAGGGCTATTGAGGCGCAACAGCATCTGTTG
CAACTCACAGTCTGGGGCATCAAGCAGCTCCAGGCAAGAATCCTGGCTGTGGAAAGATACCTAAAGGATC
AACAGCTCCTGGGGATTTGGGGTTGCTCTGGAAAACTCATTTGCACCACTGCTGTGCCTTGGAATGCTAG
TTGGAGTAATAAATCTCTGGAACAGATTTGGAATCACACGACCTGGATGGAGTGGGACAGAGAAATTAAC
AATTACACAAGCTTAATACACTCCTTAATTGAAGAATCGCAAAACCAGCAAGAAAAGAATGAACAAGAAT
TATTGGAATTAGATAAATGGGCAAGTTTGTGGAATTGGTTTAACATAACAAATTGGCTGTGGTATATAAA
ATTATTCATAATGATAGTAGGAGGCTTGGTAGGTTTAAGAATAGTTTTTGCTGTACTTTCTATAGTGAAT
AGAGTTAGGCAGGGATATTCACCATTATCGTTTCAGACCCACCTCCCAACCCCGAGGGGACCCAGAGAGG
GCCTATTTCCCATGATTCCTTCATATTTGCATATACGATACAAGGCTGTTAGAGAGATAATTAGAATTAA
TTTGACTGTAAACACAAAGATATTAGTACAAAATACGTGACGTAGAAAGTAATAATTTCTTGGGTAGTTT
GCAGTTTTAAAATTATGTTTTAAAATGGACTATCATATGCTTACCGTAACTTGAAAGTATTTCGATTTCT
TGGCTTTATATATCTTGTGGAAAGGACGAAACACCGATAACTTTGAGAATGTGGCAGTTTTAGAGCTAGA
AATAGCAAGTTAAAATAAGGCTAGTCCGTTATCAACTTGAAAAAGTGGCACCGAGTCGGTGCTTTTTTAA
GCTTGGCGTAACTAGATCTTGAGACAAATGGCAGTATTCATCCACAATTTTAAAAGAAAAGGGGGGATTG
GGGGGTACAGTGCAGGGGAAAGAATAGTAGACATAATAGCAACAGACATACAAACTAAAGAATTACAAAA
ACAAATTACAAAAATTCAAAATTTTCGGGTTTATTACAGGGACAGCAGAGATCCACTTTGGCGCCGGCTC
GAGGGGG
Features (pLannotate 1.2.2; 29 found; start..end, strand, type, name):
     14..80      +  CDS            small t antigen (fragment): SV40 (simian virus 40) small t antigen
    106..317     +  promoter       EF-1α core promoter: core promoter for human elongation factor EF-1α
    318..1256    +  intron         EF-1α intron A: intron upstream of the start codon of human EF-1α
   1278..1877    +  CDS            PuroR (fragment): puromycin N-acetyltransferase; pac from Streptomyces; confers resistance to puromycin
   1893..2481    +  misc_feature   WPRE: woodchuck hepatitis virus posttranscriptional regulatory element
   2532..2551    +  misc_feature   cPPT/CTS (fragment): central polypurine tract and central termination sequence of HIV-1
   2553..2786    +  LTR            3' LTR (ΔU3): self-inactivating 3' long terminal repeat (LTR) from HIV-1
   2864..2985    +  polyA_signal   SV40 poly(A) signal: SV40 polyadenylation signal
   3025..3160    +  rep_origin     SV40 ori: SV40 origin of replication
   3181..3199    -  promoter       T7 promoter: promoter for bacteriophage T7 RNA polymerase
   3207..3362    +  CDS            lacZα (fragment): LacZα fragment of β-galactosidase; lacZ fragment
   3367..3795    +  rep_origin     f1 ori (sequence partly withheld): f1 bacteriophage origin of replication; arrow indicates direction of (+) strand synthesis
   3848..3952    +  promoter       AmpR promoter: bla
   3953..4813    +  CDS            AmpR: β-lactamase; bla; confers resistance to ampicillin, carbenicillin, and related antibiotics
   4984..5572    +  rep_origin     ori: high-copy-number ColE1/pMB1/pBR322/pUC origin of replication
   5755..5847    +  CDS            lacI (fragment): lac repressor; lacI; The lac repressor binds to the lac operator to inhibit transcription in E. coli. This inhibition can be relieved by adding lactose or isopropyl-β-D-thiogalactopyranoside (IPTG).
   5860..5881    +  protein_bind   CAP binding site: CAP binding activates transcription in the presence of cAMP. E. coli catabolite activator protein
   5896..5926    +  promoter       lac promoter: promoter for the E. coli lac operon
   5934..5950    +  protein_bind   lac operator: The lac repressor binds to the lac operator to inhibit transcription in E. coli. This inhibition can be relieved by adding lactose or isopropyl-β-D-thiogalactopyranoside (IPTG). lac repressor encoded by lacI
   5995..6013    +  promoter       T3 promoter: promoter for bacteriophage T3 RNA polymerase
   6041..6267    +  promoter       RSV promoter: Rous sarcoma virus enhancer/promoter
   6268..6448    +  LTR            5' LTR (truncated): truncated 5' long terminal repeat (LTR) from HIV-1
   6495..6620    +  misc_feature   HIV-1 Ψ: packaging signal of human immunodeficiency virus type 1
   6604..6967    +  CDS            HIV-1 gag (fragment): gag protein from human immunodeficiency virus 1; gag
   7113..7346    +  misc_feature   RRE: The Rev response element (RRE) of HIV-1 allows for Rev-dependent mRNA export from the nucleus to the cytoplasm.
   7723..7749    +  CDS            Rev (fragment): human immunodeficiency virus 1 (HIV-1) Rev protein; rev; enhances nuclear export of unspliced and incompletely spliced viral mRNAs
   7753..7993    +  promoter       U6 promoter: RNA polymerase III promoter for human U6 snRNA
   8023..8098    +  misc_RNA       gRNA scaffold: guide RNA scaffold for the Streptococcus pyogenes CRISPR/Cas9 system
   8154..8271    +  misc_feature   cPPT/CTS: central polypurine tract and central termination sequence of HIV-1
