[The description below was written by a language model from this plasmid's Addgene catalogue record and pLannotate feature annotations shown in this document.]
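Description:
ANKK1 gRNA (BRDN0001149290) is a third-generation lentiviral guide RNA plasmid built on the lentiGuide-Puro backbone and designed to direct Streptococcus pyogenes Cas9 to the human ANKK1 gene (also known as PKK2 or sgK288), with the guide designed against the ANKK1 reference transcript. The 8.3 kb plasmid is propagated in E. coli as a high-copy construct using a ColE1/pUC-type origin and ampicillin resistance. It also retains an f1 origin and an SV40 origin from its cloning-vector ancestry.

The viral genome is transcribed in packaging cells from an RSV promoter fused to a truncated HIV-1 5' LTR, which makes expression Tat-independent. It carries the Ψ packaging signal with a partial gag sequence, the Rev response element for Rev-dependent nuclear export, and a central polypurine tract that aids nuclear import. A U3-deleted 3' LTR renders the integrated provirus self-inactivating.

Two cassettes sit between the LTRs. A human U6 RNA polymerase III promoter drives the 20-nucleotide ANKK1 spacer fused to the Cas9 gRNA scaffold. An EF-1α promoter with its first intron drives puromycin N-acetyltransferase, followed by a WPRE that boosts transcript stability and expression, allowing puromycin selection of transduced mammalian cells.

The plasmid does not encode Cas9, so it must be paired with a separate Cas9 vector such as lentiCas9-Blast or used in cells that already express the nuclease. It is an individual clone from a human kinome gRNA collection built with optimized sgRNA design rules, and it is suited to stable knockout of ANKK1 in human cells.
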