Addgene plasmid #76035: ANKK1 gRNA (BRDN0001149290)
Purpose: 3rd generation lentiviral gRNA plasmid targeting human ANKK1
Depositing lab: John Doench & David Root. Depositing organization: Broad Institute. Publication: Optimized sgRNA design to maximize activity and minimize off-target effects of CRISPR-Cas9. Doench JG, Fusi N, Sullender M, Hegde M, Vaimberg EW, Donovan KF, Smith I, Tothova Z, Wilen C, Orchard R, Virgin HW, Listgarten J, Root DE. Nat Biotechnol. 2016 Jan 18. doi: 10.1038/nbt.3437. PubMed 26780180.
Backbone
  Vector backbone: lentiGuide-Puro
  Backbone manufacturer: Zhang Lab (Addgene plasmid # 52963)
  Vector type: Mammalian Expression, Lentiviral, CRISPR
  Selectable markers: Puromycin
Growth in bacteria
  Bacterial resistance: Ampicillin, 100 μg/mL
  Growth temperature: 37°C
  Growth strain: DH5alpha
  Copy number: High Copy
Gene/Insert
  Gene/Insert name: ANKK1 (alt names: ANKK1; NM_178510.1)
  gRNA/shRNA sequence: ATAACTTTGAGAATGTGGCA
  Species: H. sapiens (human)
  Entrez Gene: ANKK1 (a.k.a. PKK2, sgK288)
  Promoter: hU6
  Cloning method: Unknown
  Sequencing primers: 5′ U6-F; 3′ pS2-R
Terms and licenses: Academic/Nonprofit Terms; Industry Terms: Not Available to Industry
Depositor comments: The gRNA was designed to target the following Genbank reference sequence(s): NM_178510.1. Note that this plasmid does NOT contain Cas9. It should be used in conjunction with lentiCas9-Blast (Addgene #52962) or otherwise with cell lines already expressing Cas9. Browse the full kinome gRNA library at http://www.addgene.org/pooled-library/broadgpp-human-kinome/ or visit http://www.broadinstitute.org/rnai/public/ for detailed protocols and information.
How to cite: ANKK1 gRNA (BRDN0001149290) was a gift from John Doench & David Root (Addgene plasmid # 76035 ; http://n2t.net/addgene:76035 ; RRID:Addgene_76035)
