>Addgene plasmid #76035 | ANKK1 gRNA (BRDN0001149290) | depositor partial sequence | sequence record 143495 | Target Sequence
ATAACTTTGAGAATGTGGCA
