>Addgene plasmid #76035 | ANKK1 gRNA (BRDN0001149290) | addgene partial sequence | sequence record 148744 | hU6-F 5'-GAGGGCCTATTTCCCATGATT-3'
ATTAGAATTAATTTGACTGTAAACACAAAGATATTAGTACAAAATACGTGACGTAGAAAGTAATAATTTC
TTGGGTAGTTTGCAGTTTTAAAATTATGTTTTAAAATGGACTATCATATGCTTACCGTAACTTGAAAGTA
TTTCGATTTCTTGGCTTTATATATCTTGTGGAAAGGACGAAACACCGATAACTTTGAGAATGTGGCAGTT
TTAGAGCTAGAAATAGCAAGTTAAAATAAGGCTAGTCCGTTATCAACTTGAAAAAGTGGCACCGAGTCGG
TGCTTTTTTAAGCTTGGCGTAACTAGATCTTGAGACAAATGGCAGTATTCATCCACAATTTTAAAAGAAA
AGGGGGGATTGGGGGGTACAGTGCAGGGGAAAGAATAGTAGACATAATAGCAACAGACATACAAACTAAA
GAATTACAAAAACAAATTACAAAAATTCAAAATTTTCGGGTTTATTACAGGGACAGCAGAGATCCACTTT
GGCGCCGGCTCGAGGGGGCCCGGGTGCAAAGATGGATAAAGTTTTAAACAGAGAGGAATCTTTGCAGCTA
ATGGACCTTCTAGGTCTTGAAAGGAGTGGGAATTGGCTCCGGTGCCCGTCAGTGGGCAGAGCGCACATCG
CCCACAGTCCCCGAGAAGTTGGGGGGAGGGGTCGGCAATTGATCCGGTGCCTAGAGAAGGTGGCGCGGGG
TAAACTGGGAAAGTGATGTCGTGTACTGGCTCCGCCTTT
